Addgene plasmid #243070: AiP2115 - pAAV-AiE2639m-minBG-SYFP2-WPRE3-BGHpA
Purpose: AiE2639m is an enhancer sequence designed to drive AAV-mediated transgene expression in specific population sof brain cells.
Depositing lab: Allen Institute for Brain Science & Bosiljka Tasic. Depositing organization: Allen Institute.
Backbone
  Vector backbone: pAAV2
  Vector type: AAV
Growth in bacteria
  Bacterial resistance: Ampicillin, 100 μg/mL
  Growth temperature: 37°C
  Growth strain: NEB Stable
  Copy number: High Copy
Gene/Insert
  Gene/Insert name: SYFP2
  Species: Synthetic
  Cloning method: Gibson Cloning
Terms and licenses: Academic/Nonprofit Terms; Industry Terms: Not Available to Industry
How to cite: AiP2115 - pAAV-AiE2639m-minBG-SYFP2-WPRE3-BGHpA was a gift from Allen Institute for Brain Science & Bosiljka Tasic (Addgene plasmid # 243070 ; http://n2t.net/addgene:243070 ; RRID:Addgene_243070)
