[The description below was written by a language model from this plasmid's Addgene catalogue record and pLannotate feature annotations shown in this document.]
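Description:
AiP2115 - pAAV-AiE2639m-minBG-SYFP2-WPRE3-BGHpA is an AAV transfer plasmid built on a pAAV2 backbone, about 4.9 kb in total, intended for packaging an enhancer-driven fluorescent reporter into recombinant adeno-associated virus. It is maintained in bacteria as a high-copy plasmid through a ColE1/pUC-type origin and selected with ampicillin via the β-lactamase gene and its own promoter. An f1 phage origin and short remnants of pBR322 bom and rop sequences are also present in the backbone. The record lists a recombination-deficient growth strain, which is typical for plasmids carrying repeat-rich ITRs.

The payload lies between AAV2 inverted terminal repeats, which are the cis elements needed for genome replication and encapsidation. The right ITR is annotated in full, while the left is detected only as short fragments. As the name indicates, the AiE2639m enhancer sits upstream of a minimal beta-globin promoter (minBG), so that transcription depends on the enhancer's cell-type-restricted activity. Neither element is annotated as such in the feature table. A short reverse-strand match to mouse Gkn1 falls within this upstream region and is most likely an incidental similarity hit rather than a functional coding sequence. The promoter drives SYFP2, a rapidly maturing monomeric yellow fluorescent protein derived from Aequorea victoria. This is followed by WPRE3, a shortened woodchuck hepatitis virus posttranscriptional element that boosts expression (annotated as two WPRE fragments), and the bovine growth hormone polyadenylation signal.

The stated purpose is to drive AAV-mediated transgene expression in specific populations of brain cells, with SYFP2 marking the cells in which the enhancer is active. The record does not say which populations are targeted.
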