Features (pLannotate 1.2.2; 15 found; start..end, strand, type, name):
     12..39      +  repeat_region  AAV2 ITR (fragment): inverted terminal repeat of adeno-associated virus serotype 2 inverted
     68..95      +  repeat_region  AAV2 ITR (fragment): inverted terminal repeat of adeno-associated virus serotype 2 inverted
    185..301     -  CDS            Gkn1 (fragment): GKN1_MOUSE - Also known as Amp18, Ca11. Experimental evidence at transcript level: Swiss-Prot protein existence level 2. Has mitogenic activity and may be involved in maintaining the integrity of the gastric mucosal epithelium. From Mus musculus (Mouse).
    892..1608    +  CDS            SYFP2: SYFP2 is a basic (constitutively fluorescent) yellow fluorescent protein published in 2006, derived from Aequorea victoria. It is reported to be a very rapidly-maturing monomer with moderate acid sensitivity.
   1648..1805    +  misc_feature   WPRE (fragment): woodchuck hepatitis virus posttranscriptional regulatory element
   1811..1891    +  misc_feature   WPRE (fragment): woodchuck hepatitis virus posttranscriptional regulatory element
   1908..2019    +  polyA_signal   bGH poly(A) signal: bovine growth hormone polyadenylation signal
   2137..2277    +  repeat_region  AAV2 ITR: inverted terminal repeat of adeno-associated virus serotype 2 inverted
   2282..2333    -  misc_feature   bom (fragment): basis of mobility region from pBR322
   2352..2807    +  rep_origin     f1 ori (sequence partly withheld): f1 bacteriophage origin of replication; arrow indicates direction of (+) strand synthesis
   2808..2857    -  misc_feature   bom (fragment): basis of mobility region from pBR322
   2959..2994    -  CDS            rop (fragment): Rop protein, which maintains plasmids at low copy number; rop
   3089..3193    +  promoter       AmpR promoter: bla
   3194..4054    +  CDS            AmpR: β-lactamase; bla; confers resistance to ampicillin, carbenicillin, and related antibiotics
   4225..4813    +  rep_origin     ori: high-copy-number ColE1/pMB1/pBR322/pUC origin of replication
>Addgene plasmid #243070 | AiP2115 - pAAV-AiE2639m-minBG-SYFP2-WPRE3-BGHpA | addgene full sequence | sequence record 490980 | Addgene NGS Result
CCTGCAGGCAGCTGCGCGCTCGCTCGCTCACTGAGGCCGCCCGGGCGTCGGGCGACCTTTGGTCGCCCGG
CCTCAGTGAGCGAGCGAGCGCGCAGAGAGGGAGTGGCCAACTCCATCACTAGGGGTTCCTGCGGCCGCAC
GCGTTCCACTATGGTAACAGTGCCGTAAGAGTCAGACCCCCTCACCCCTGACTATTAATGTTGTATGGTG
CTGCATTGAAAAGGAAGATCTGACTTACTGTGAGCTTCATGGCGGCAGGAGTGTGGTGGAGCAGAGGATC
AGGCGGCGTGCTCACAGACATTCAGCCCTCTGCTATTTGTACCTGACCAGCTTTGCTCAAGCTAGGTGTG
CTCAGGTGGAGTCCACGGCTTATCTGCTTCCCTCTCCTGTATCTGTGGAGCTGCAGAGGCCCGGAAGCCT
TTAGCTGCCTGCTCAGTAGGGCCCTTAGGCAGGAGGCCTCTGACTCATCCTCTGACGAAGGTATCTCAGT
AAACTCTACACGGTTTGTGATAAGTTCTGGAATATGGAAGCCATGGGTGTGGGTATTTTACGTATTGCTG
CTGCTCAGATTCGGGAGAAGAGTAATCCCTAAACCAAACATGGCCTTAGATGAGATCTGTGTGTACACCT
GCCCTTCCTGGTACTGGCTCCTATGGGAATGCGGGAATGGTTTCTTCTCCTTCCCTTTACCCAGTCCTAT
TGTAAGCTTTCTCCAGCTCCTTCCACCCTTATTTCCCCCTCTCTATGCTTCTTGACCATGCTCAAGTCAT
ACTGAAAACTTTTTCGCCGGCGGAGCTCGGGCTGGGCATAAAAGTCAGGGCAGAGCCATCTATTGCTTAC
ATTTGCTTCTGGGATCCAGATCTTTCGAAGCTAGCGCTACCGGTCGCCACCATGGTGAGCAAGGGCGAGG
AGCTGTTCACCGGGGTGGTGCCCATCCTGGTCGAGCTGGACGGCGACGTAAACGGCCACAAGTTCAGCGT
GTCCGGCGAGGGCGAGGGCGATGCCACCTACGGCAAGCTGACCCTGAAGCTGATCTGCACCACCGGCAAG
CTGCCCGTGCCCTGGCCCACCCTCGTGACCACCCTGGGCTACGGCGTGCAGTGCTTCGCCCGCTACCCCG
ACCACATGAAGCAGCACGACTTCTTCAAGTCCGCCATGCCCGAAGGCTACGTCCAGGAGCGCACCATCTT
CTTCAAGGACGACGGCAACTACAAGACCCGCGCCGAGGTGAAGTTCGAGGGCGACACCCTGGTGAACCGC
ATCGAGCTGAAGGGCATCGACTTCAAGGAGGACGGCAACATCCTGGGGCACAAGCTGGAGTACAACTACA
ACAGCCACAACGTCTATATCACCGCCGACAAGCAGAAGAACGGCATCAAGGCCAACTTCAAGATCCGCCA
CAACATCGAGGACGGCGGCGTGCAGCTCGCCGACCACTACCAGCAGAACACCCCCATCGGCGACGGCCCC
GTGCTGCTGCCCGACAACCACTACCTGAGCTACCAGTCCAAGCTGAGCAAAGACCCCAACGAGAAGCGCG
ATCACATGGTCCTGCTGGAGTTCGTGACCGCCGCCGGGATCACTCTCGGCATGGACGAGCTGTACAAGTA
AGTCGACGGCGCGCCGCGGCCGCGAATTCGATATCATAATCAACCTCTGGATTACAAAATTTGTGAAAGA
TTGACTGGTATTCTTAACTATGTTGCTCCTTTTACGCTATGTGGATACGCTGCTTTAATGCCTTTGTATC
ATGCTATTGCTTCCCGTATGGCTTTCATTTTCTCCTCCTTGTATAAATCCTGGTTAGTTCTTGCCACGGC
GGAACTCATCGCCGCCTGCCTTGCCCGCTGCTGGACAGGGGCTCGGCTGTTGGGCACTGACAATTCCGTG
GCTCGAGAGATCTTCGACTGTGCCTTCTAGTTGCCAGCCATCTGTTGTTTGCCCCTCCCCCGTGCCTTCC
TTGACCCTGGAAGGTGCCACTCCCACTGTCCTTTCCTAATAAAATGAGGAAATTGCATCGCATTGTCTGA
GTAGGTGTCATTCTATTCTGGGGGGTGGGGTGGGGCAGGACAGCAAGGGGGAGGATTGGGAAGACAATAG
CAGGCATGAGATCTCACGTGCGGACCGAGCGGCCGCAGGAACCCCTAGTGATGGAGTTGGCCACTCCCTC
TCTGCGCGCTCGCTCGCTCACTGAGGCCGGGCGACCAAAGGTCGCCCGACGCCCGGGCTTTGCCCGGGCG
GCCTCAGTGAGCGAGCGAGCGCGCAGCTGCCTGCAGGGGCGCCTGATGCGGTATTTTCTCCTTACGCATC
TGTGCGGTATTTCACACCGCATA
[95 nt withheld, positions 2334-2428]
T
[46 nt withheld, positions 2430-2475]
C
[141 nt withheld, positions 2477-2617]
CCTTTGACGTTGGAGTCCACGTTCTTT
[37 nt withheld, positions 2645-2681]
ACTCTATCTCGGGCTATTCTTTTGATTTATAAGGGATTTTGCCGATTTCGGTCTATTGGTTAAAAAATGA
GCTGATTTAACAAAAATTTAACGCGAATTTTAACAAAATATTAACGTTTACAATTTTATGGTGCACTCTC
AGTACAATCTGCTCTGATGCCGCATAGTTAAGCCAGCCCCGACACCCGCCAACACCCGCTGACGCGCCCT
GACGGGCTTGTCTGCTCCCGGCATCCGCTTACAGACAAGCTGTGACCGTCTCCGGGAGCTGCATGTGTCA
GAGGTTTTCACCGTCATCACCGAAACGCGCGAGACGAAAGGGCCTCGTGATACGCCTATTTTTATAGGTT
AATGTCATGATAATAATGGTTTCTTAGACGTCAGGTGGCACTTTTCGGGGAAATGTGCGCGGAACCCCTA
TTTGTTTATTTTTCTAAATACATTCAAATATGTATCCGCTCATGAGACAATAACCCTGATAAATGCTTCA
ATAATATTGAAAAAGGAAGAGTATGAGTATTCAACATTTCCGTGTCGCCCTTATTCCCTTTTTTGCGGCA
TTTTGCCTTCCTGTTTTTGCTCACCCAGAAACGCTGGTGAAAGTAAAAGATGCTGAAGATCAGTTGGGTG
CACGAGTGGGTTACATCGAACTGGATCTCAACAGCGGTAAGATCCTTGAGAGTTTTCGCCCCGAAGAACG
TTTTCCAATGATGAGCACTTTTAAAGTTCTGCTATGTGGCGCGGTATTATCCCGTATTGACGCCGGGCAA
GAGCAACTCGGTCGCCGCATACACTATTCTCAGAATGACTTGGTTGAGTACTCACCAGTCACAGAAAAGC
ATCTTACGGATGGCATGACAGTAAGAGAATTATGCAGTGCTGCCATAACCATGAGTGATAACACTGCGGC
CAACTTACTTCTGACAACGATCGGAGGACCGAAGGAGCTAACCGCTTTTTTGCACAACATGGGGGATCAT
GTAACTCGCCTTGATCGTTGGGAACCGGAGCTGAATGAAGCCATACCAAACGACGAGCGTGACACCACGA
TGCCTGTAGCAATGGCAACAACGTTGCGCAAACTATTAACTGGCGAACTACTTACTCTAGCTTCCCGGCA
ACAATTAATAGACTGGATGGAGGCGGATAAAGTTGCAGGACCACTTCTGCGCTCGGCCCTTCCGGCTGGC
TGGTTTATTGCTGATAAATCTGGAGCCGGTGAGCGTGGGTCTCGCGGTATCATTGCAGCACTGGGGCCAG
ATGGTAAGCCCTCCCGTATCGTAGTTATCTACACGACGGGGAGTCAGGCAACTATGGATGAACGAAATAG
ACAGATCGCTGAGATAGGTGCCTCACTGATTAAGCATTGGTAACTGTCAGACCAAGTTTACTCATATATA
CTTTAGATTGATTTAAAACTTCATTTTTAATTTAAAAGGATCTAGGTGAAGATCCTTTTTGATAATCTCA
TGACCAAAATCCCTTAACGTGAGTTTTCGTTCCACTGAGCGTCAGACCCCGTAGAAAAGATCAAAGGATC
TTCTTGAGATCCTTTTTTTCTGCGCGTAATCTGCTGCTTGCAAACAAAAAAACCACCGCTACCAGCGGTG
GTTTGTTTGCCGGATCAAGAGCTACCAACTCTTTTTCCGAAGGTAACTGGCTTCAGCAGAGCGCAGATAC
CAAATACTGTTCTTCTAGTGTAGCCGTAGTTAGGCCACCACTTCAAGAACTCTGTAGCACCGCCTACATA
CCTCGCTCTGCTAATCCTGTTACCAGTGGCTGCTGCCAGTGGCGATAAGTCGTGTCTTACCGGGTTGGAC
TCAAGACGATAGTTACCGGATAAGGCGCAGCGGTCGGGCTGAACGGGGGGTTCGTGCACACAGCCCAGCT
TGGAGCGAACGACCTACACCGAACTGAGATACCTACAGCGTGAGCTATGAGAAAGCGCCACGCTTCCCGA
AGGGAGAAAGGCGGACAGGTATCCGGTAAGCGGCAGGGTCGGAACAGGAGAGCGCACGAGGGAGCTTCCA
GGGGGAAACGCCTGGTATCTTTATAGTCCTGTCGGGTTTCGCCACCTCTGACTTGAGCGTCGATTTTTGT
GATGCTCGTCAGGGGGGCGGAGCCTATGGAAAAACGCCAGCAACGCGGCCTTTTTACGGTTCCTGGCCTT
TTGCTGGCCTTTTGCTCACATGT
